Addgene plasmid #238096: pLV-EF1A-HUWE1-1503-1780_EGFP-Hygro
Purpose: Expression of structurally predicted WWE domain of HUWE1 with EGFP on C terminal
Depositing lab: Robert Sobol. Depositing organization: Brown University. Publication: Overexpression of the WWE domain of RNF146 modulates poly-(ADP)-ribose dynamics at sites of DNA damage. Al-Rahahleh RQ, Roos WP, Saville KM, Andrews JF, Wu Z, Koczor CA, Prakash A, Sobol RW. DNA Repair (Amst). 2025 Jun;150:103845. doi: 10.1016/j.dnarep.2025.103845. Epub 2025 May 21. PubMed 40403420.
Backbone
  Vector backbone: Lentiviral
  Vector type: Mammalian Expression, Lentiviral
  Selectable markers: Hygromycin
Growth in bacteria
  Bacterial resistance: Ampicillin, 100 μg/mL
  Growth temperature: 37°C
  Growth strain: NEB Stable
  Copy number: High Copy
Gene/Insert
  Gene/Insert name: HUWE1
  Species: H. sapiens (human)
  Insert size (bp): 1638
  Mutation: aa 1-166 only
  Entrez Gene: HUWE1 (a.k.a. ARF-BP1, HECTH9, HSPC272, Ib772, LASU1, MRXST, MULE, URE-B1, UREB1)
  Promoter: EF1alpha
  Tag / fusion protein: EGFP (C terminal on insert)
  Cloning method: Other
Resource information
  A portion of this plasmid was derived from a plasmid made by: VectorBuilder
Terms and licenses: Academic/Nonprofit Terms; Industry Terms: Not Available to Industry
How to cite: pLV-EF1A-HUWE1-1503-1780_EGFP-Hygro was a gift from Robert Sobol (Addgene plasmid # 238096 ; http://n2t.net/addgene:238096 ; RRID:Addgene_238096)
