[The description below was written by a language model from this plasmid's Addgene catalogue record and pLannotate feature annotations shown in this document.]
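Description:
pLV-EF1A-HUWE1-1503-1780_EGFP-Hygro is a third-generation-style, self-inactivating HIV-1 lentiviral transfer plasmid for expressing a fragment of the human E3 ubiquitin ligase HUWE1 in mammalian cells. Part of it derives from a commercially built vector. It is propagated in E. coli through a high-copy ColE1/pUC origin with ampicillin resistance. An f1 origin, an SV40 origin and lac/T7/T3 remnants are also present in the backbone. The viral portion has an RSV promoter driving a truncated 5' LTR, followed by the Ψ packaging signal, a partial gag, the RRE and the cPPT/CTS. It ends in a ΔU3 3' LTR followed by an SV40 polyadenylation signal. Together these let the genomic RNA be made, exported in a Rev-dependent manner, packaged and integrated when packaging functions are supplied in trans, and the integrated provirus lacks LTR promoter activity.

The payload is driven by the human EF-1α promoter with its intron A and is flanked by Gateway attB sites left over from assembly. It encodes the structurally predicted WWE domain region of HUWE1 fused at its C terminus to EGFP, with a WPRE downstream to boost transcript expression. A separate mouse PGK promoter drives the hygromycin phosphotransferase gene, allowing selection of stably transduced cells. The record is inconsistent about the fragment boundaries: the name indicates residues 1503–1780, whereas the mutation field says "aa 1-166 only". The annotated HUWE1 segment spans about 870 bp, and the listed 1638 bp insert size matches the HUWE1 fragment through EGFP. The associated study examined WWE domains and poly(ADP-ribose) dynamics at sites of DNA damage, which suggests use as a fluorescent WWE-domain probe, though the record states only expression as the purpose.
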