Features (pLannotate 1.2.2; 33 found; start..end, strand, type, name):
      3..229     +  promoter       RSV promoter: Rous sarcoma virus enhancer/promoter
    230..410     +  LTR            5' LTR (truncated): truncated 5' long terminal repeat (LTR) from HIV-1
    457..582     +  misc_feature   HIV-1 Ψ: packaging signal of human immunodeficiency virus type 1
    566..929     +  CDS            HIV-1 gag (fragment): gag protein from human immunodeficiency virus 1; gag
   1075..1308    +  misc_feature   RRE: The Rev response element (RRE) of HIV-1 allows for Rev-dependent mRNA export from the nucleus to the cytoplasm.
   1685..1785    +  CDS            Rev (fragment): human immunodeficiency virus 1 (HIV-1) Rev protein; rev; enhances nuclear export of unspliced and incompletely spliced viral mRNAs
   1803..1920    +  misc_feature   cPPT/CTS: central polypurine tract and central termination sequence of HIV-1
   1938..1958    +  protein_bind   attB4: mutant version of attB; core recombination site for the Gateway® BP reaction BP Clonase™
   1978..2189    +  promoter       EF-1α core promoter: core promoter for human elongation factor EF-1α
   2190..2299    +  intron         EF-1α intron A (fragment): intron upstream of the start codon of human EF-1α
   2925..3128    +  intron         EF-1α intron A: truncated intron upstream of the start codon of human EF-1α
   3137..3161    +  protein_bind   attB1: mutant version of attB; recombination site for the Gateway® BP reaction BP Clonase™
   3171..4040    +  CDS            HUWE1 (fragment): HUWE1_HUMAN - Also known as KIAA0312, KIAA1578, UREB1. Experimental evidence at protein level: Swiss-Prot protein existence level 1. E3 ubiquitin-protein ligase which mediates ubiquitination and subsequent proteasomal degradation of target proteins (PubMed:15989957, PubMed:19713937, PubMed:15567145, PubMed:15767685, PubMed:18488021, PubMed:17567951, PubMed:19037095, PubMed:20534529). Regulates apoptosis by catalyzing the polyubiquitination and degradation of MCL1 (PubMed:15989957). Mediates monoubiquitination of DNA polymerase beta (POLB) at 'Lys-41', 'Lys-61' and 'Lys-81', thereby playing a r
   4089..4808    +  CDS            EGFP: the original enhanced GFP (Yang et al., 1996) mammalian codon-optimized
   4809..4833    -  protein_bind   attB2: mutant version of attB; recombination site for the Gateway® BP reaction BP Clonase™
   4851..5439    +  misc_feature   WPRE: woodchuck hepatitis virus posttranscriptional regulatory element
   5470..5969    +  promoter       PGK promoter: mouse phosphoglycerate kinase 1 promoter
   5986..7008    +  CDS            hph: KHYB_ECOLX - Experimental evidence at protein level: Swiss-Prot protein existence level 1. The aminoglycoside phosphotransferases achieve inactivation of their antibiotic substrates by phosphorylation. Only phosphorylates hygromycin and closely related compounds such as demethyl analogs and destomycin. From Escherichia coli.
   7004..7081    +  CDS            nef (fragment): NEF_HV1Z2 - Experimental evidence at protein level: Swiss-Prot protein existence level 1. Extracellular Nef protein targets CD4(+) T-lymphocytes for apoptosis by interacting with CXCR4 surface receptors. From Human immunodeficiency virus type 1 group M subtype D (isolate Z2/CDC-Z34) (HIV-1).
   7083..7316    +  LTR            3' LTR (ΔU3): self-inactivating 3' long terminal repeat (LTR) from HIV-1
   7388..7509    +  polyA_signal   SV40 poly(A) signal: SV40 polyadenylation signal
   7549..7684    +  rep_origin     SV40 ori: SV40 origin of replication
   7705..7723    -  promoter       T7 promoter: promoter for bacteriophage T7 RNA polymerase
   7731..7886    +  CDS            lacZα (fragment): LacZα fragment of β-galactosidase; lacZ fragment
   7891..8319    +  rep_origin     f1 ori (sequence partly withheld): f1 bacteriophage origin of replication; arrow indicates direction of (+) strand synthesis
   8372..8476    +  promoter       AmpR promoter: bla
   8477..9337    +  CDS            AmpR: β-lactamase; bla; confers resistance to ampicillin, carbenicillin, and related antibiotics
   9508..10096   +  rep_origin     ori: high-copy-number ColE1/pMB1/pBR322/pUC origin of replication
  10279..10371   +  CDS            lacI (fragment): lac repressor; lacI; The lac repressor binds to the lac operator to inhibit transcription in E. coli. This inhibition can be relieved by adding lactose or isopropyl-β-D-thiogalactopyranoside (IPTG).
  10384..10405   +  protein_bind   CAP binding site: CAP binding activates transcription in the presence of cAMP. E. coli catabolite activator protein
  10420..10450   +  promoter       lac promoter: promoter for the E. coli lac operon
  10458..10474   +  protein_bind   lac operator: The lac repressor binds to the lac operator to inhibit transcription in E. coli. This inhibition can be relieved by adding lactose or isopropyl-β-D-thiogalactopyranoside (IPTG). lac repressor encoded by lacI
  10519..10537   +  promoter       T3 promoter: promoter for bacteriophage T3 RNA polymerase
>Addgene plasmid #238096 | pLV-EF1A-HUWE1-1503-1780_EGFP-Hygro | addgene full sequence | sequence record 472682 | Addgene NGS Result
AATGTAGTCTTATGCAATACTCTTGTAGTCTTGCAACATGGTAACGATGAGTTAGCAACATGCCTTACAA
GGAGAGAAAAAGCACCGTGCATGCCGATTGGTGGAAGTAAGGTGGTACGATCGTGCCTTATTAGGAAGGC
AACAGACGGGTCTGACATGGATTGGACGAACCACTGAATTGCCGCATTGCAGAGATATTGTATTTAAGTG
CCTAGCTCGATACATAAACGGGTCTCTCTGGTTAGACCAGATCTGAGCCTGGGAGCTCTCTGGCTAACTA
GGGAACCCACTGCTTAAGCCTCAATAAAGCTTGCCTTGAGTGCTTCAAGTAGTGTGTGCCCGTCTGTTGT
GTGACTCTGGTAACTAGAGATCCCTCAGACCCTTTTAGTCAGTGTGGAAAATCTCTAGCAGTGGCGCCCG
AACAGGGACTTGAAAGCGAAAGGGAAACCAGAGGAGCTCTCTCGACGCAGGACTCGGCTTGCTGAAGCGC
GCACGGCAAGAGGCGAGGGGCGGCGACTGGTGAGTACGCCAAAAATTTTGACTAGCGGAGGCTAGAAGGA
GAGAGATGGGTGCGAGAGCGTCAGTATTAAGCGGGGGAGAATTAGATCGCGATGGGAAAAAATTCGGTTA
AGGCCAGGGGGAAAGAAAAAATATAAATTAAAACATATAGTATGGGCAAGCAGGGAGCTAGAACGATTCG
CAGTTAATCCTGGCCTGTTAGAAACATCAGAAGGCTGTAGACAAATACTGGGACAGCTACAACCATCCCT
TCAGACAGGATCAGAAGAACTTAGATCATTATATAATACAGTAGCAACCCTCTATTGTGTGCATCAAAGG
ATAGAGATAAAAGACACCAAGGAAGCTTTAGACAAGATAGAGGAAGAGCAAAACAAAAGTAAGACCACCG
CACAGCAAGCGGCCGCTGATCTTCAGACCTGGAGGAGGAGATATGAGGGACAATTGGAGAAGTGAATTAT
ATAAATATAAAGTAGTAAAAATTGAACCATTAGGAGTAGCACCCACCAAGGCAAAGAGAAGAGTGGTGCA
GAGAGAAAAAAGAGCAGTGGGAATAGGAGCTTTGTTCCTTGGGTTCTTGGGAGCAGCAGGAAGCACTATG
GGCGCAGCGTCAATGACGCTGACGGTACAGGCCAGACAATTATTGTCTGGTATAGTGCAGCAGCAGAACA
ATTTGCTGAGGGCTATTGAGGCGCAACAGCATCTGTTGCAACTCACAGTCTGGGGCATCAAGCAGCTCCA
GGCAAGAATCCTGGCTGTGGAAAGATACCTAAAGGATCAACAGCTCCTGGGGATTTGGGGTTGCTCTGGA
AAACTCATTTGCACCACTGCTGTGCCTTGGAATGCTAGTTGGAGTAATAAATCTCTGGAACAGATTTGGA
ATCACACGACCTGGATGGAGTGGGACAGAGAAATTAACAATTACACAAGCTTAATACACTCCTTAATTGA
AGAATCGCAAAACCAGCAAGAAAAGAATGAACAAGAATTATTGGAATTAGATAAATGGGCAAGTTTGTGG
AATTGGTTTAACATAACAAATTGGCTGTGGTATATAAAATTATTCATAATGATAGTAGGAGGCTTGGTAG
GTTTAAGAATAGTTTTTGCTGTACTTTCTATAGTGAATAGAGTTAGGCAGGGATATTCACCATTATCGTT
TCAGACCCACCTCCCAACCCCGAGGGGACCCGACAGGCCCGAAGGAATAGAAGAAGAAGGTGGAGAGAGA
GACAGAGACAGATCCATTCGATTAGTGAACGGATCTCGACGGTATCGCTAGCTTTTAAAAGAAAAGGGGG
GATTGGGGGGTACAGTGCAGGGGAAAGAATAGTAGACATAATAGCAACAGACATACAAACTAAAGAATTA
CAAAAACAAATTACAAAAATTCAAAATTTTACTAGTGATTATCGGATCAACTTTGTATAGAAAAGTTGGG
CTCCGGTGCCCGTCAGTGGGCAGAGCGCACATCGCCCACAGTCCCCGAGAAGTTGGGGGGAGGGGTCGGC
AATTGAACCGGTGCCTAGAGAAGGTGGCGCGGGGTAAACTGGGAAAGTGATGTCGTGTACTGGCTCCGCC
TTTTTCCCGAGGGTGGGGGAGAACCGTATATAAGTGCAGTAGTCGCCGTGAACGTTCTTTTTCGCAACGG
GTTTGCCGCCAGAACACAGGTAAGTGCCGTGTGTGGTTCCCGCGGGCCTGGCCTCTTTACGGGTTATGGC
CCTTGCGTGCCTTGAATTACTTCCACCTGGCTGCAGTACGTGATTCTTGATCCCGAGCTTCGGGTTGGAA
GTGGGTGGGAGAGTTCGAGGCCTTGCGCTTAAGGAGCCCCTTCGCCTCGTGCTTGAGTTGAGGCCTGGCC
TGGGCGCTGGGGCCGCCGCGTGCGAATCTGGTGGCACCTTCGCGCCTGTCTCGCTGCTTTCGATAAGTCT
CTAGCCATTTAAAATTTTTGATGACCTGCTGCGACGCTTTTTTTCTGGCAAGATAGTCTTGTAAATGCGG
GCCAAGATCTGCACACTGGTATTTCGGTTTTTGGGGCCGCGGGCGGCGACGGGGCCCGTGCGTCCCAGCG
CACATGTTCGGCGAGGCGGGGCCTGCGAGCGCGGCCACCGAGAATCGGACGGGGGTAGTCTCAAGCTGGC
CGGCCTGCTCTGGTGCCTGGTCTCGCGCCGCCGTGTATCGCCCCGCCCTGGGCGGCAAGGCTGGCCCGGT
CGGCACCAGTTGCGTGAGCGGAAAGATGGCCGCTTCCCGGCCCTGCTGCAGGGAGCTCAAAATGGAGGAC
GCGGCGCTCGGGAGAGCGGGCGGGTGAGTCACCCACACAAAGGAAAAGGGCCTTTCCGTCCTCAGCCGTC
GCTTCATGTGACTCCACGGAGTACCGGGCGCCGTCCAGGCACCTCGATTAGTTCTCGAGCTTTTGGAGTA
CGTCGTCTTTAGGTTGGGGGGAGGGGTTTTATGCGATGGAGTTTCCCCACACTGAGTGGGTGGAGACTGA
AGTTAGGCCAGCTTGGCACTTGATGTAATTCTCCTTGGAATTTGCCCTTTTTGAGTTTGGATCTTGGTTC
ATTCTCAAGCCTCAGACAGTGGTTCAAAGTTTTTTTCTTCCATTTCAGGTGTCGTGACAAGTTTGTACAA
AAAAGCAGGCTGCCACCATGGCCGCCGACGTGCTGATCAAGGCCGCCCTGCCCCTGACTACCAGCGACAC
TAAGACAGTGTCCGAATGGATTTCCCAGATGGCTACTCTGCCACAGGCCAGCAATCTGGCCACCCGCATC
CTGCTGCTGACCCTGCTGTTCGAAGAGCTGAAGCTGCCCTGCGCCTGGGTGGTGGAGTCCAGCGGGATCC
TGAACGTGCTGATTAAGCTGCTTGAGGTGGTGCAGCCATGCCTGCAGGCTGCCAAGGAACAGAAAGAGGT
GCAGACCCCAAAGTGGATTACCCCCGTTCTGCTGCTGATCGACTTTTATGAAAAGACAGCTATCTCTTCC
AAGAGACGGGCACAGATGACCAAGTACCTGCAGTCAAACTCCAACAATTGGCGCTGGTTCGATGACCGAT
CTGGGAGGTGGTGCTCTTATAGCGCCTCTAATAATTCCACTATCGACTCCGCCTGGAAGAGCGGCGAGAC
CTCTGTGCGCTTCACCGCCGGCAGGAGAAGGTACACAGTGCAGTTTACTACCATGGTGCAGGTGAACGAG
GAAACAGGCAATCGGCGGCCCGTGATGCTGACCCTCCTGCGCGTGCCCCGCCTGAACAAGAATAGCAAGA
ACAGCAACGGGCAGGAGCTGGAGAAGACCCTGGAGGAGTCCAAAGAGATGGATATCAAGAGAAAGGAAAA
CAAGGGCAATGACACCCCCCTGGCCCTGGAGTCTACCAACACCGAGAAGGAGACCTCTCTGGAGGAGACC
AAAATCGGCGAGATCCTGATCCAGGGCCTGACCGAGGACATGGTGACTGTCCTGATCCGGGCTTGCGTGT
CTATGCTGGGCGTGCCTGTGGACCCCGACACCCTGCACGCCACCCTGCGGTCCGGCGGCGGCGGCTCCGG
AGGCGGCGGCTCCGGGGGCGGCGGCTCCATGGTGAGCAAGGGCGAGGAGCTGTTCACCGGGGTGGTGCCC
ATCCTGGTCGAGCTGGACGGCGACGTAAACGGCCACAAGTTCAGCGTGTCCGGCGAGGGCGAGGGCGATG
CCACCTACGGCAAGCTGACCCTGAAGTTCATCTGCACCACCGGCAAGCTGCCCGTGCCCTGGCCCACCCT
CGTGACCACCCTGACCTACGGCGTGCAGTGCTTCAGCCGCTACCCCGACCACATGAAGCAGCACGACTTC
TTCAAGTCCGCCATGCCCGAAGGCTACGTCCAGGAGCGCACCATCTTCTTCAAGGACGACGGCAACTACA
AGACCCGCGCCGAGGTGAAGTTCGAGGGCGACACCCTGGTGAACCGCATCGAGCTGAAGGGCATCGACTT
CAAGGAGGACGGCAACATCCTGGGGCACAAGCTGGAGTACAACTACAACAGCCACAACGTCTATATCATG
GCCGACAAGCAGAAGAACGGCATCAAGGTGAACTTCAAGATCCGCCACAACATCGAGGACGGCAGCGTGC
AGCTCGCCGACCACTACCAGCAGAACACCCCCATCGGCGACGGCCCCGTGCTGCTGCCCGACAACCACTA
CCTGAGCACCCAGTCCGCCCTGAGCAAAGACCCCAACGAGAAGCGCGATCACATGGTCCTGCTGGAGTTC
GTGACCGCCGCCGGGATCACTCTCGGCATGGACGAGCTGTACAAGTAAACCCAGCTTTCTTGTACAAAGT
GGTGATAATCGAATTCCGATAATCAACCTCTGGATTACAAAATTTGTGAAAGATTGACTGGTATTCTTAA
CTATGTTGCTCCTTTTACGCTATGTGGATACGCTGCTTTAATGCCTTTGTATCATGCTATTGCTTCCCGT
ATGGCTTTCATTTTCTCCTCCTTGTATAAATCCTGGTTGCTGTCTCTTTATGAGGAGTTGTGGCCCGTTG
TCAGGCAACGTGGCGTGGTGTGCACTGTGTTTGCTGACGCAACCCCCACTGGTTGGGGCATTGCCACCAC
CTGTCAGCTCCTTTCCGGGACTTTCGCTTTCCCCCTCCCTATTGCCACGGCGGAACTCATCGCCGCCTGC
CTTGCCCGCTGCTGGACAGGGGCTCGGCTGTTGGGCACTGACAATTCCGTGGTGTTGTCGGGGAAGCTGA
CGTCCTTTCCATGGCTGCTCGCCTGTGTTGCCACCTGGATTCTGCGCGGGACGTCCTTCTGCTACGTCCC
TTCGGCCCTCAATCCAGCGGACCTTCCTTCCCGCGGCCTGCTGCCGGCTCTGCGGCCTCTTCCGCGTCTT
CGCCTTCGCCCTCAGACGAGTCGGATCTCCCTTTGGGCCGCCTCCCCGCATCGGGAATTCCCGCGGTTCG
AATTCTACCGGGTAGGGGAGGCGCTTTTCCCAAGGCAGTCTGGAGCATGCGCTTTAGCAGCCCCGCTGGG
CACTTGGCGCTACACAAGTGGCCTCTGGCCTCGCACACATTCCACATCCACCGGTAGGCGCCAACCGGCT
CCGTTCTTTGGTGGCCCCTTCGCGCCACCTTCTACTCCTCCCCTAGTCAGGAAGTTCCCCCCCGCCCCGC
AGCTCGCGTCGTGCAGGACGTGACAAATGGAAGTAGCACGTCTCACTAGTCTCGTGCAGATGGACAGCAC
CGCTGAGCAATGGAAGCGGGTAGGCCTTTGGGGCAGCGGCCAATAGCAGCTTTGCTCCTTCGCTTTCTGG
GCTCAGAGGCTGGGAAGGGGTGGGTCCGGGGGCGGGCTCAGGGGCGGGCTCAGGGGCGGGGCGGGCGCCC
GAAGGTCCTCCGGAGGCCCGGCATTCTGCACGCTTCAAAAGCGCACGTCTGCCGCGCTGTTCTCCTCTTC
CTCATCTCCGGGCCTTTCGACCTCACGTGGCCACCATGAAAAAGCCTGAACTCACCGCGACGTCTGTCGA
GAAGTTTCTGATCGAAAAGTTCGACAGCGTCTCCGACCTGATGCAGCTCTCGGAGGGCGAAGAATCTCGT
GCTTTCAGCTTCGATGTAGGAGGGCGTGGATATGTCCTGCGGGTAAATAGCTGCGCCGATGGTTTCTACA
AAGATCGTTATGTTTATCGGCACTTTGCATCGGCCGCGCTCCCGATTCCGGAAGTGCTTGACATTGGGGA
ATTTAGCGAGAGCCTGACCTATTGCATCTCCCGCCGTGCACAGGGTGTCACGTTGCAAGACCTGCCTGAA
ACCGAACTGCCCGCTGTTCTGCAGCCGGTCGCGGAGGCCATGGATGCGATCGCTGCGGCCGATCTTAGCC
AGACGAGCGGGTTCGGCCCATTCGGACCGCAAGGAATCGGTCAATACACTACATGGCGTGATTTCATATG
CGCGATTGCTGATCCCCATGTGTATCACTGGCAAACTGTGATGGACGACACCGTCAGTGCGTCCGTCGCG
CAGGCTCTCGATGAGCTGATGCTTTGGGCCGAGGACTGCCCCGAAGTCCGGCACCTCGTGCACGCGGATT
TCGGCTCCAACAATGTCCTGACGGACAATGGCCGCATAACAGCGGTCATTGACTGGAGCGAGGCGATGTT
CGGGGATTCCCAATACGAGGTCGCCAACATCTTCTTCTGGAGGCCGTGGTTGGCTTGTATGGAGCAGCAG
ACGCGCTACTTCGAGCGGAGGCATCCGGAGCTTGCAGGATCGCCGCGGCTCCGGGCGTATATGCTCCGCA
TTGGTCTTGACCAACTCTATCAGAGCTTGGTTGACGGCAATTTCGATGATGCAGCTTGGGCGCAGGGTCG
ATGCGACGCAATCGTCCGATCCGGAGCCGGGACTGTCGGGCGTACACAAATCGCCCGCAGAAGCGCGGCC
GTCTGGACCGATGGCTGTGTAGAAGTACTCGCCGATAGTGGAAACCGACGCCCCAGCACTCGTCCGAGGG
CAAAGGAATAGGGTACCTTTAAGACCAATGACTTACAAGGCAGCTGTAGATCTTAGCCACTTTTTAAAAG
AAAAGGGGGGACTGGAAGGGCTAATTCACTCCCAACGAAGACAAGATCTGCTTTTTGCTTGTACTGGGTC
TCTCTGGTTAGACCAGATCTGAGCCTGGGAGCTCTCTGGCTAACTAGGGAACCCACTGCTTAAGCCTCAA
TAAAGCTTGCCTTGAGTGCTTCAAGTAGTGTGTGCCCGTCTGTTGTGTGACTCTGGTAACTAGAGATCCC
TCAGACCCTTTTAGTCAGTGTGGAAAATCTCTAGCAGTAGTAGTTCATGTCATCTTATTATTCAGTATTT
ATAACTTGCAAAGAAATGAATATCAGAGAGTGAGAGGAACTTGTTTATTGCAGCTTATAATGGTTACAAA
TAAAGCAATAGCATCACAAATTTCACAAATAAAGCATTTTTTTCACTGCATTCTAGTTGTGGTTTGTCCA
AACTCATCAATGTATCTTATCATGTCTGGCTCTAGCTATCCCGCCCCTAACTCCGCCCATCCCGCCCCTA
ACTCCGCCCAGTTCCGCCCATTCTCCGCCCCATGGCTGACTAATTTTTTTTATTTATGCAGAGGCCGAGG
CCGCCTCGGCCTCTGAGCTATTCCAGAAGTAGTGAGGAGGCTTTTTTGGAGGCCTAGGGACGTACCCAAT
TCGCCCTATAGTGAGTCGTATTACGCGCGCTCACTGGCCGTCGTTTTACAACGTCGTGACTGGGAAAACC
CTGGCGTTACCCAACTTAATCGCCTTGCAGCACATCCCCCTTTCGCCAGCTGGCGTAATAGCGAAGAGGC
CCGCACCGATCGCCCTTCCCAACAGTTGCGCAGCCTGAATGGCGAATGGG
[124 nt withheld, positions 7891-8014]
C
[91 nt withheld, positions 8016-8106]
A
[49 nt withheld, positions 8108-8156]
CCTTTGACGTTGGAGTCCACGTTCTTT
[37 nt withheld, positions 8184-8220]
ACCCTATCTCGGTCTATTCTTTTGATTTATAAGGGATTTTGCCGATTTCGGCCTATTGGTTAAAAAATGA
GCTGATTTAACAAAAATTTAACGCGAATTTTAACAAAATATTAACGCTTACAATTTAGGTGGCACTTTTC
GGGGAAATGTGCGCGGAACCCCTATTTGTTTATTTTTCTAAATACATTCAAATATGTATCCGCTCATGAG
ACAATAACCCTGATAAATGCTTCAATAATATTGAAAAAGGAAGAGTATGAGTATTCAACATTTCCGTGTC
GCCCTTATTCCCTTTTTTGCGGCATTTTGCCTTCCTGTTTTTGCTCACCCAGAAACGCTGGTGAAAGTAA
AAGATGCTGAAGATCAGTTGGGTGCACGAGTGGGTTACATCGAACTGGATCTCAACAGCGGTAAGATCCT
TGAGAGTTTTCGCCCCGAAGAACGTTTTCCAATGATGAGCACTTTTAAAGTTCTGCTATGTGGCGCGGTA
TTATCCCGTATTGACGCCGGGCAAGAGCAACTCGGTCGCCGCATACACTATTCTCAGAATGACTTGGTTG
AGTACTCACCAGTCACAGAAAAGCATCTTACGGATGGCATGACAGTAAGAGAATTATGCAGTGCTGCCAT
AACCATGAGTGATAACACTGCGGCCAACTTACTTCTGACAACGATCGGAGGACCGAAGGAGCTAACCGCT
TTTTTGCACAACATGGGGGATCATGTAACTCGCCTTGATCGTTGGGAACCGGAGCTGAATGAAGCCATAC
CAAACGACGAGCGTGACACCACGATGCCTGTAGCAATGGCAACAACGTTGCGCAAACTATTAACTGGCGA
ACTACTTACTCTAGCTTCCCGGCAACAATTAATAGACTGGATGGAGGCGGATAAAGTTGCAGGACCACTT
CTGCGCTCGGCCCTTCCGGCTGGCTGGTTTATTGCTGATAAATCTGGAGCCGGTGAGCGTGGGTCTCGCG
GTATCATTGCAGCACTGGGGCCAGATGGTAAGCCCTCCCGTATCGTAGTTATCTACACGACGGGGAGTCA
GGCAACTATGGATGAACGAAATAGACAGATCGCTGAGATAGGTGCCTCACTGATTAAGCATTGGTAACTG
TCAGACCAAGTTTACTCATATATACTTTAGATTGATTTAAAACTTCATTTTTAATTTAAAAGGATCTAGG
TGAAGATCCTTTTTGATAATCTCATGACCAAAATCCCTTAACGTGAGTTTTCGTTCCACTGAGCGTCAGA
CCCCGTAGAAAAGATCAAAGGATCTTCTTGAGATCCTTTTTTTCTGCGCGTAATCTGCTGCTTGCAAACA
AAAAAACCACCGCTACCAGCGGTGGTTTGTTTGCCGGATCAAGAGCTACCAACTCTTTTTCCGAAGGTAA
CTGGCTTCAGCAGAGCGCAGATACCAAATACTGTTCTTCTAGTGTAGCCGTAGTTAGGCCACCACTTCAA
GAACTCTGTAGCACCGCCTACATACCTCGCTCTGCTAATCCTGTTACCAGTGGCTGCTGCCAGTGGCGAT
AAGTCGTGTCTTACCGGGTTGGACTCAAGACGATAGTTACCGGATAAGGCGCAGCGGTCGGGCTGAACGG
GGGGTTCGTGCACACAGCCCAGCTTGGAGCGAACGACCTACACCGAACTGAGATACCTACAGCGTGAGCT
ATGAGAAAGCGCCACGCTTCCCGAAGAGAGAAAGGCGGACAGGTATCCGGTAAGCGGCAGGGTCGGAACA
GGAGAGCGCACGAGGGAGCTTCCAGGGGGAAACGCCTGGTATCTTTATAGTCCTGTCGGGTTTCGCCACC
TCTGACTTGAGCGTCGATTTTTGTGATGCTCGTCAGGGGGGCGGAGCCTATGGAAAAACGCCAGCAACGC
GGCCTTTTTACGGTTCCTGGCCTTTTGCTGGCCTTTTGCTCACATGTTCTTTCCTGCGTTATCCCCTGAT
TCTGTGGATAACCGTATTACCGCCTTTGAGTGAGCTGATACCGCTCGCCGCAGCCGAACGACCGAGCGCA
GCGAGTCAGTGAGCGAGGAAGCGGAAGAGCGCCCAATACGCAAACCGCCTCTCCCCGCGCGTTGGCCGAT
TCATTAATGCAGCTGGCACGACAGGTTTCCCGACTGGAAAGCGGGCAGTGAGCGCAACGCAATTAATGTG
AGTTAGCTCACTCATTAGGCACCCCAGGCTTTACACTTTATGCTTCCGGCTCGTATGTTGTGTGGAATTG
TGAGCGGATAACAATTTCACACAGGAAACAGCTATGACCATGATTACGCCAAGCGCGCAATTAACCCTCA
CTAAAGGGAACAAAAGCTGGAGCTGCAAGCTT
